>Addgene plasmid #125211 | pBS_KS_attB2_SA(0)_T2AGAL4 | addgene full sequence | sequence record 244587 | Addgene NGS Result
GAAACCTGTCGTGCCAGCTGCATTAATGAATCGGCCAACGCGCGGGGAGAGGCGGTTTGCGTATTGGGCG
CTCTTCCGCTTCCTCGCTCACTGACTCGCTGCGCTCGGTCGTTCGGCTGCGGCGAGCGGTATCAGCTCAC
TCAAAGGCGGTAATACGGTTATCCACAGAATCAGGGGATAACGCAGGAAAGAACATGTGAGCAAAAGGCC
AGCAAAAGGCCAGGAACCGTAAAAAGGCCGCGTTGCTGGCGTTTTTCCATAGGCTCCGCCCCCCTGACGA
GCATCACAAAAATCGACGCTCAAGTCAGAGGTGGCGAAACCCGACAGGACTATAAAGATACCAGGCGTTT
CCCCCTGGAAGCTCCCTCGTGCGCTCTCCTGTTCCGACCCTGCCGCTTACCGGATACCTGTCCGCCTTTC
TCCCTTCGGGAAGCGTGGCGCTTTCTCATAGCTCACGCTGTAGGTATCTCAGTTCGGTGTAGGTCGTTCG
CTCCAAGCTGGGCTGTGTGCACGAACCCCCCGTTCAGCCCGACCGCTGCGCCTTATCCGGTAACTATCGT
CTTGAGTCCAACCCGGTAAGACACGACTTATCGCCACTGGCAGCAGCCACTGGTAACAGGATTAGCAGAG
CGAGGTATGTAGGCGGTGCTACAGAGTTCTTGAAGTGGTGGCCTAACTACGGCTACACTAGAAGAACAGT
ATTTGGTATCTGCGCTCTGCTGAAGCCAGTTACCTTCGGAAAAAGAGTTGGTAGCTCTTGATCCGGCAAA
CAAACCACCGCTGGTAGCGGTGGTTTTTTTGTTTGCAAGCAGCAGATTACGCGCAGAAAAAAAGGATCTC
AAGAAGATCCTTTGATCTTTTCTACGGGGTCTGACGCTCAGTGGAACGAAAACTCACGTTAAGGGATTTT
GGTCATGAGATTATCAAAAAGGATCTTCACCTAGATCCTTTTAAATTAAAAATGAAGTTTTAAATCAATC
TAAAGTATATATGAGTAAACTTGGTCTGACAGTTACCAATGCTTAATCAGTGAGGCACCTATCTCAGCGA
TCTGTCTATTTCGTTCATCCATAGTTGCCTGACTCCCCGTCGTGTAGATAACTACGATACGGGAGGGCTT
ACCATCTGGCCCCAGTGCTGCAATGATACCGCGAGACCCACGCTCACCGGCTCCAGATTTATCAGCAATA
AACCAGCCAGCCGGAAGGGCCGAGCGCAGAAGTGGTCCTGCAACTTTATCCGCCTCCATCCAGTCTATTA
ATTGTTGCCGGGAAGCTAGAGTAAGTAGTTCGCCAGTTAATAGTTTGCGCAACGTTGTTGCCATTGCTAC
AGGCATCGTGGTGTCACGCTCGTCGTTTGGTATGGCTTCATTCAGCTCCGGTTCCCAACGATCAAGGCGA
GTTACATGATCCCCCATGTTGTGCAAAAAAGCGGTTAGCTCCTTCGGTCCTCCGATCGTTGTCAGAAGTA
AGTTGGCCGCAGTGTTATCACTCATGGTTATGGCAGCACTGCATAATTCTCTTACTGTCATGCCATCCGT
AAGATGCTTTTCTGTGACTGGTGAGTACTCAACCAAGTCATTCTGAGAATAGTGTATGCGGCGACCGAGT
TGCTCTTGCCCGGCGTCAATACGGGATAATACCGCGCCACATAGCAGAACTTTAAAAGTGCTCATCATTG
GAAAACGTTCTTCGGGGCGAAAACTCTCAAGGATCTTACCGCTGTTGAGATCCAGTTCGATGTAACCCAC
TCGTGCACCCAACTGATCTTCAGCATCTTTTACTTTCACCAGCGTTTCTGGGTGAGCAAAAACAGGAAGG
CAAAATGCCGCAAAAAAGGGAATAAGGGCGACACGGAAATGTTGAATACTCATACTCTTCCTTTTTCAAT
ATTATTGAAGCATTTATCAGGGTTATTGTCTCATGAGCGGATACATATTTGAATGTATTTAGAAAAATAA
ACAAATAGGGGTTCCGCGCACATTTCCCCGAAAAGTGCCACCTAAATTGTAAGCGTTAATATTTTGTTAA
AATTCGCGTTAAATTTTTGTTAAATCAGCTCATTTTTTAACCAATAGGCCGAAATCGGCAAAATCCCTTA
TAAATCAAAAGAATAGACCGAGATAGGGT
[37 nt withheld, positions 2130-2166]
AAAGAACGTGGACTCCAACGTCAAAGG
[49 nt withheld, positions 2194-2242]
T
[91 nt withheld, positions 2244-2334]
G
[124 nt withheld, positions 2336-2459]
CCCATTCGCCATTCAGGCTGCGCAACTGTTGGGAAGGGCGATCGGTGCGGGCCTCTTCGCTATTACGCCA
GCTGGCGAAAGGGGGATGTGCTGCAAGGCGATTAAGTTGGGTAACGCCAGGGTTTTCCCAGTCACGACGT
TGTAAAACGACGGCCAGTGAGCGCGCGTAATACGACTCACTATAGGGCGAATTGGAGCTCGCTAGCGATG
TAGGTCACGGTCTCGAAGCCGCGGTGCGGGTGCCAGGGCGTGCCCTTGGGCTCCCCGGGCGCGTACTCCA
CCTCACCCATCTGGTCCATCATGATGGTCGACTCTAGAAGTCGATCCAACATGGCGACTTGTCCCATCCC
CGGCATGTTTAAATATACTAATTATTCTTGAACTAATTTTAATCAACCGATTTATCTCTCTTCCGCAGGT
GGGAGGTTCCGGTGGAAGCGGAGGTAGCGGCGGATCCGAAGGACGCGGAAGCCTGTTGACGTGCGGAGAT
GTGGAAGAGAATCCAGGACCGATGAAGCTACTGTCTTCTATCGAACAAGCATGCGATATTTGCCGACTTA
AAAAGCTCAAGTGCTCCAAAGAAAAACCGAAGTGCGCCAAGTGTCTGAAGAACAACTGGGAGTGTCGCTA
CTCTCCCAAAACCAAAAGGTCTCCGCTGACTAGGGCACATCTGACAGAAGTGGAATCAAGGCTAGAAAGA
CTGGAACAGCTATTTCTACTGATTTTTCCTCGAGAAGACCTTGACATGATTTTGAAAATGGATTCTTTAC
AGGATATAAAAGCATTGTTAACAGGATTATTTGTACAAGATAATGTGAATAAAGATGCCGTCACAGATAG
ATTGGCTTCAGTGGAGACTGATATGCCTCTAACATTGAGACAGCATAGAATAAGTGCGACATCATCATCG
GAAGAGAGTAGTAACAAAGGTCAAAGACAGTTGACTGTATCGATTGACTCGGCAGCTCATCATGATAACT
CCACAATTCCGTTGGATTTTATGCCCAGGGATGCTCTTCATGGATTTGATTGGTCTGAAGAGGATGACAT
GTCGGATGGCTTGCCCTTCCTGAAAACGGACCCCAACAATAATGGGTTCTTTGGCGACGGTTCTCTCTTA
TGTATTCTTCGATCTATTGGCTTTAAACCGGAAAATTACACGAACTCTAACGTTAACAGGCTCCCGACCA
TGATTACGGATAGATACACGTTGGCTTCTAGATCCACAACATCCCGTTTACTTCAAAGTTATCTCAATAA
TTTTCACCCCTACTGCCCTATCGTGCACTCACCGACGCTAATGATGTTGTATAATAACCAGATTGAAATC
GCGTCGAAGGATCAATGGCAAATCCTTTTTAACTGCATATTAGCCATTGGAGCCTGGTGTATAGAGGGGG
AATCTACTGATATAGATGTTTTTTACTATCAAAATGCTAAATCTCATTTGACGAGCAAGGTCTTCGAGTC
AGGTTCCATAATTTTGGTGACAGCCCTACATCTTCTGTCGCGATATACACAGTGGAGGCAGAAAACAAAT
ACTAGCTATAATTTTCACAGCTTTTCCATAAGAATGGCCATATCATTGGGCTTGAATAGGGACCTCCCCT
CGTCCTTCAGTGATAGCAGCATTCTGGAACAAAGACGCCGAATTTGGTGGTCTGTCTACTCTTGGGAGAT
CCAATTGTCCCTGCTTTATGGTCGATCCATCCAGCTTTCTCAGAATACAATCTCCTTCCCTTCTTCTGTC
GACGATGTGCAGCGTACCACAACAGGTCCCACCATATATCATGGCATCATTGAAACAGCAAGGCTCTTAC
AAGTTTTCACAAAAATCTATGAACTAGACAAAACAGTAACTGCAGAAAAAAGTCCTATATGTGCAAAAAA
ATGCTTGATGATTTGTAATGAGATTGAGGAGGTTTCGAGACAGGCACCAAAGTTTTTACAAATGGATATT
TCCACCACCGCTCTAACCAATTTGTTGAAGGAACACCCTTGGCTATCCTTTACAAGATTCGAACTGAAGT
GGAAACAGTTGTCTCTTATCATTTATGTATTAAGAGATTTTTTCACTAATTTTACCCAGAAAAAGTCACA
ACTAGAACAGGATCAAAATGATCATCAAAGTTATGAAGTTAAACGATGCTCCATCATGTTAAGCGATGCA
GCACAAAGAACTGTTATGTCTGTAAGTAGCTATATGGACAATCATAATGTCACCCCATATTTTGCCTGGA
ATTGTTCTTATTACTTGTTCAATGCAGTCCTAGTACCCATAAAGACTCTACTCTCAAACTCAAAATCGAA
TGCTGAGAATAACGAGACCGCACAATTATTACAACAAATTAACACTGTTCTGATGCTATTAAAAAAACTG
GCCACTTTTAAAATCCAGACTTGTGAAAAATACATTCAAGTACTGGAAGAGGTATGTGCGCCGTTTCTGT
TATCACAGTGTGCAATCCCATTACCGCATATCAGTTATAACAATAGTAATGGTAGCGCCATTAAAAATAT
TGTCGGTTCTGCAACTATCGCCCAATACCCTACTCTTCCGGAGGAAAATGTCAACAATATCAGTGTTAAA
TATGTTTCTCCTGGCTCAGTAGGGCCTTCACCTGTGCCATTGAAATCAGGAGCAAGTTTCAGTGATCTAG
TCAAGCTGTTATCTAACCGTCCACCCTCTCGTAACTCTCCAGTGACAATACCAAGAAGCACACCTTCGCA
TCGCTCAGTCACGCCTTTTCTAGGGCAACAGCAACAGCTGCAATCATTAGTGCCACTGACCCCGTCTGCT
TTGTTTGGTGGCGCCAATTTTAATCAAAGTGGGAATATTGCTGATAGCTCATTGTCCTTCACTTTCACTA
ACAGTAGCAACGGTCCGAACCTCATAACAACTCAAACAAATTCTCAAGCGCTTTCACAACCAATTGCCTC
CTCTAACGTTCATGATAACTTCATGAATAATGAAATCACGGCTAGTAAAATTGATGATGGTAATAATTCA
AAACCACTGTCACCTGGTTGGACGGACCAAACTGCGTATAACGCGTTTGGAATCACTACAGGGATGTTTA
ATACCACTACAATGGATGATGTATATAACTATCTATTCGATGATGAAGATACCCCACCAAACCCAAAAAA
AGAGTAAAATGAATCGTAGATACTGAAAAACCCCGCAAGTTCACTTCAACTGTGCATCGTGCACCATCTC
AATTTCTTTCATTTATACATCGTTTTGCCTTCTTTTATGTAACTATACTCCTCTAAGTTTCAATCTTGGC
CATGTAACCTCTGATCTATAGAATTTTTTAAATGACTAGAATTAATGCCCATCTTTTTTTTGGACCTAAA
TTCTTCATGAAAATATATTACGAGGGCTTATTCAGAAGCTTATCGATACCGTCGACTAAAGCCAAATAGA
AAATTATTCAGTTCCTGGCTTAAGTTTTTAAAAGTGATATTATTTATTTGGTTGTAACCAACCAAAAGAA
TGTAAATAACTAATACATAATTATGTTAGTTTTAAGTTAGCAACAAATTGATTTTAGCTATATTAGCTAC
TTGGTTAATAAATAGAATATATTTATTTAAAGATAATTGCGTTTTTATTGTCAGGGAGTGAGTTTGCTTA
AAAACTCGTTTAGATCCACTAGTTCTAGAGCGGCCGGATCCGGAGGTAGCGGTGGAAGCGGAGGTTCCGG
CGAGGTAAGTTATTGAACAATGGCATCAAATGCCTTCATCATCACTACCCTTTAGCCCTTAAGACCCCAC
AATGACCTTACCCACTCAGAGAAAAAAGTAAATATGAAAGCCCATTTGAACTTCTAAGCTTGTCGACCAT
CATGATGGACCAGATGGGTGAGGTGGAGTACGCGCCCGGGGAGCCCAAGGGCACGCCCTGGCACCCGCAC
CGCGGCTTCGAGACCGTGACCTACATCATGCATGGTACCCAGCTTTTGTTCCCTTTAGTGAGGGTTAATT
GCGCGCTTGGCGTAATCATGGTCATAGCTGTTTCCTGTGTGAAATTGTTATCCGCTCACAATTCCACACA
ACATACGAGCCGGGAGCATAAAGTGTAAAGCCTGGGGTGCCTAATGAGTGAGCTAACTCACATTAATTGC
GTTGCGCTCACTGCCCGCTTTCCAGTCGG
Features (pLannotate 1.2.2; 16 found; start..end, strand, type, name):
    254..842     -  rep_origin     ori: high-copy-number ColE1/pMB1/pBR322/pUC origin of replication
   1013..1873    -  CDS            AmpR: β-lactamase; bla; confers resistance to ampicillin, carbenicillin, and related antibiotics
   1874..1978    -  promoter       AmpR promoter: bla
   2031..2459    -  rep_origin     f1 ori (sequence partly withheld): f1 bacteriophage origin of replication; arrow indicates direction of (+) strand synthesis
   2464..2619    -  CDS            lacZα (fragment): LacZα fragment of β-galactosidase; lacZ fragment
   2627..2645    +  promoter       T7 promoter: promoter for bacteriophage T7 RNA polymerase
   2681..2750    +  protein_bind   attB: attB site for the φC31 integrase (Groth et al., 2000) phage φC31 integrase
   2971..5616    +  CDS            GAL4: GAL4 transcriptional activator; Saccharomyces cerevisiae GAL4
   5855..5875    +  misc_feature   MCS (fragment): pBluescript multiple cloning site
   6112..6135    -  misc_feature   MCS (fragment): pBluescript multiple cloning site
   6322..6391    -  protein_bind   attB: attB site for the φC31 integrase (Groth et al., 2000) phage φC31 integrase
   6431..6449    -  promoter       T3 promoter: promoter for bacteriophage T3 RNA polymerase
   6494..6510    -  protein_bind   lac operator: The lac repressor binds to the lac operator to inhibit transcription in E. coli. This inhibition can be relieved by adding lactose or isopropyl-β-D-thiogalactopyranoside (IPTG). lac repressor encoded by lacI
   6518..6548    -  promoter       lac promoter: promoter for the E. coli lac operon
   6563..6584    -  protein_bind   CAP binding site: CAP binding activates transcription in the presence of cAMP. E. coli catabolite activator protein
   6597..71      -  CDS            lacI (fragment) (across the origin): lac repressor; lacI; The lac repressor binds to the lac operator to inhibit transcription in E. coli. This inhibition can be relieved by adding lactose or isopropyl-β-D-thiogalactopyranoside (IPTG).
