[The description below was written by a language model from this plasmid's Addgene catalogue record and pLannotate feature annotations shown in this document.]
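Description:
pBS_KS_attB2_SA(0)_T2AGAL4 is a 6.6 kb pBluescript KS-derived donor plasmid for recombinase-mediated cassette exchange (RMCE) into MiMIC transposon insertions, built on the pBS-KS-attB-1-2-PT-SA-SD-0 backbone. It is maintained in E. coli at high copy through a ColE1/pUC-type origin and selected with ampicillin via the bla gene and its promoter. The backbone also retains the usual pBluescript elements: an f1 origin, lacZα and lacI fragments, the lac promoter, operator and CAP site, and flanking T7 and T3 promoters, none of which plays a role in the payload's function in the target organism.

The payload lies between two φC31 integrase attB sites in inverted orientation. These allow φC31 integrase to swap the intervening cassette for the one between the corresponding sites of a MiMIC element. According to the record, the cassette is an artificial phase 0 exon: a splice acceptor followed by a T2A peptide sequence fused in frame upstream of the full Saccharomyces cerevisiae GAL4 transcriptional activator coding sequence. The feature table annotates only GAL4 and remnants of the multiple cloning site. The splice acceptor, T2A and any downstream terminating sequences are not individually annotated, although the stated insert size of about 3.2 kb exceeds the GAL4 coding region.

When the cassette is exchanged into a MiMIC insertion located in an intron between coding exons of matching phase, it is spliced into the host gene's transcript. T2A-mediated ribosomal skipping then releases GAL4 as a separate protein under the endogenous gene's regulatory control. The resulting gene-specific GAL4 driver can be used with UAS-linked reporters or effectors to label or manipulate the cells that express that gene.
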