Addgene plasmid #125211: pBS_KS_attB2_SA(0)_T2AGAL4
Purpose: Artificial phase 0 exon to include a spliced T2A-GAL4 effector into a locus of interest through RMCE of MiMIC insertion in an intron between coding exons of a gene
Depositing lab: Herman Dierick. Depositing organization: Baylor College of Medicine. Publication: Gene-specific cell labeling using MiMIC transposons. Gnerer JP, Venken KJ, Dierick HA. Nucleic Acids Res. 2015 Apr 30;43(8):e56. doi: 10.1093/nar/gkv113. Epub 2015 Feb 20. PubMed 25712101.
Backbone
  Vector backbone: pBS-KS-attB-1-2-PT-SA-SD-0
  Backbone manufacturer: Koen Venken
  Vector type: Other
Growth in bacteria
  Bacterial resistance: Ampicillin, 100 μg/mL
  Growth temperature: 37°C
  Growth strain: DH5alpha
  Copy number: High Copy
Gene/Insert
  Gene/Insert name: GAL4
  Species: S. cerevisiae (budding yeast)
  Insert size (bp): 3215
  Tag / fusion protein: T2A (N terminal on insert)
  Cloning method: Restriction Enzyme; 5′ cloning site Unknown (unknown if destroyed)
Terms and licenses: Academic/Nonprofit Terms; Industry Terms: Not Available to Industry
How to cite: pBS_KS_attB2_SA(0)_T2AGAL4 was a gift from Herman Dierick (Addgene plasmid # 125211 ; http://n2t.net/addgene:125211 ; RRID:Addgene_125211)
